>Addgene plasmid #180507 | PasCas13b-gRNA-EGFP(W58stop) | addgene full sequence | sequence record 357074 | Addgene NGS Result
CCAGCAACGCGGCCTTTTTACGGTTCCTGGCCTTTTGCTGGCCTTTTGCTCACATGTTCTTTCCTGCGTT
ATCCCCTGATTCTGTGGATAACCGTATTACCGCCTTTGAGTGAGCTGATACCGCTCGCCGCAGCCGAACG
ACCGAGCGCAGCGAGTCAGTGAGCGAGGAAGCGGAAGAGCGCCCAATACGCAAACCGCCTCTCCCCGCGC
GTTGGCCGATTCATTAATGCAGCTGGCACGACAGGTTTCCCGACTGGAAAGCGGGCAGTGAGCGCAACGC
AATTAATGTGAGTTAGCTCACTCATTAGGCACCCCAGGCTTTACACTTTATGCTTCCGGCTCGTATGTTG
TGTGGAATTGTGAGCGGATAACAATTTCACGCAGGAAACAGCTATGACCATGATTACGCCAGAGGGCCTA
TTTCCCATGATTCCTTCATATTTGCATATACGATACAAGGCTGTTAGAGAGATAATTGGAATTAATTTGA
CTGTAAACACAAAGATATTAGTACAAAATACGTGACGTAGAAAGTAATAATTTCTTGGGTAGTTTGCAGT
TTTAAAATTATGTTTTAAAATGGACTATCATATGCTTACCGTAACTTGAAAGTATTTCGATTTCTTGGCT
TTATATATCTTGTGGAAAGGACGAAACACCTGGTCACGAGGGTGGGCCAGGGCACGGGCAGCTTGCCGGT
GGTGCAGATGGTTGTGGAAGGTCCAGTTTTGAGGGGCTATTACAACTTTTTTGGTACCGAGCTCGAATTC
ACTGGCCGTCGTTTTACAACGTCGTGACTGGGAAAACCCTGGCGTTACCCAACTTAATCGCCTTGCAGCA
CATCCCCCTTTCGCCAGCTGGCGTAATAGCGAAGAGGCCCGCACCGATCGCCCTTCCCAACAGTTGCGCA
GCCTGAATGGCGAATGGCGCCTGATGCGGTATTTTCTCCTTACGCATCTGTGCGGTATTTCACACCGCAT
ATGGTGCACTCTCAGTACAATCTGCTCTGATGCCGCATAGTTAAGCCAGCCCCGACACCCGCCAACACCC
GCTGACGCGCCCTGACGGGCTTGTCTGCTCCCGGCATCCGCTTACAGACAAGCTGTGACCGTCTCCGGGA
GCTGCATGTGTCAGAGGTTTTCACCGTCATCACCGAAACGCGCGAGACGAAAGGGCCTCGTGATACGCCT
ATTTTTATAGGTTAATGTCATGATAATAATGGTTTCTTAGACGTCAGGTGGCACTTTTCGGGGAAATGTG
CGCGGAACCCCTATTTGTTTATTTTTCTAAATACATTCAAATATGTATCCGCTCATGAGACAATAACCCT
GATAAATGCTTCAATAATATTGAAAAAGGAAGAGTATGAGTATTCAACATTTCCGTGTCGCCCTTATTCC
CTTTTTTGCGGCATTTTGCCTTCCTGTTTTTGCTCACCCAGAAACGCTGGTGAAAGTAAAAGATGCTGAA
GATCAGTTGGGTGCACGAGTGGGTTACATCGAACTGGATCTCAACAGCGGTAAGATCCTTGAGAGTTTTC
GCCCCGAAGAACGTTTTCCAATGATGAGCACTTTTAAAGTTCTGCTATGTGGCGCGGTATTATCCCGTAT
TGACGCCGGGCAAGAGCAACTCGGTCGCCGCATACACTATTCTCAGAATGACTTGGTTGAGTACTCACCA
GTCACAGAAAAGCATCTTACGGATGGCATGACAGTAAGAGAATTATGCAGTGCTGCCATAACCATGAGTG
ATAACACTGCGGCCAACTTACTTCTGACAACGATCGGAGGACCGAAGGAGCTAACCGCTTTTTTGCACAA
CATGGGGGATCATGTAACTCGCCTTGATCGTTGGGAACCGGAGCTGAATGAAGCCATACCAAACGACGAG
CGTGACACCACGATGCCTGTAGCAATGGCAACAACGTTGCGCAAACTATTAACTGGCGAACTACTTACTC
TAGCTTCCCGGCAACAATTAATAGACTGGATGGAGGCGGATAAAGTTGCAGGACCACTTCTGCGCTCGGC
CCTTCCGGCTGGCTGGTTTATTGCTGATAAATCTGGAGCCGGTGAGCGTGGGTCTCGCGGTATCATTGCA
GCACTGGGGCCAGATGGTAAGCCCTCCCGTATCGTAGTTATCTACACGACGGGGAGTCAGGCAACTATGG
ATGAACGAAATAGACAGATCGCTGAGATAGGTGCCTCACTGATTAAGCATTGGTAACTGTCAGACCAAGT
TTACTCATATATACTTTAGATTGATTTAAAACTTCATTTTTAATTTAAAAGGATCTAGGTGAAGATCCTT
TTTGATAATCTCATGACCAAAATCCCTTAACGTGAGTTTTCGTTCCACTGAGCGTCAGACCCCGTAGAAA
AGATCAAAGGATCTTCTTGAGATCCTTTTTTTCTGCGCGTAATCTGCTGCTTGCAAACAAAAAAACCACC
GCTACCAGCGGTGGTTTGTTTGCCGGATCAAGAGCTACCAACTCTTTTTCCGAAGGTAACTGGCTTCAGC
AGAGCGCAGATACCAAATACTGTTCTTCTAGTGTAGCCGTAGTTAGGCCACCACTTCAAGAACTCTGTAG
CACCGCCTACATACCTCGCTCTGCTAATCCTGTTACCAGTGGCTGCTGCCAGTGGCGATAAGTCGTGTCT
TACCGGGTTGGACTCAAGACGATAGTTACCGGATAAGGCGCAGCGGTCGGGCTGAACGGGGGGTTCGTGC
ACACAGCCCAGCTTGGAGCGAACGACCTACACCGAACTGAGATACCTACAGCGTGAGCTATGAGAAAGCG
CCACGCTTCCCGAAGGGAGAAAGGCGGACAGGTATCCGGTAAGCGGCAGGGTCGGAACAGGAGAGCGCAC
GAGGGAGCTTCCAGGGGGAAACGCCTGGTATCTTTATAGTCCTGTCGGGTTTCGCCACCTCTGACTTGAG
CGTCGATTTTTGTGATGCTCGTCAGGGGGGCGGAGCCTATGGAAAAACG
Features (pLannotate 1.2.2; 13 found; start..end, strand, type, name):
     44..177     +  rep_origin     RSF ori (fragment): Plasmids containing the RSF 1030 origin of replication can be propagated in E. coli cells that contain additional plasmids with compatible origins.
    179..271     +  CDS            lacI (fragment): lac repressor; lacI; The lac repressor binds to the lac operator to inhibit transcription in E. coli. This inhibition can be relieved by adding lactose or isopropyl-β-D-thiogalactopyranoside (IPTG).
    284..305     +  protein_bind   CAP binding site: CAP binding activates transcription in the presence of cAMP. E. coli catabolite activator protein
    320..350     +  promoter       lac promoter: promoter for the E. coli lac operon
    358..374     +  protein_bind   lac operator: The lac repressor binds to the lac operator to inhibit transcription in E. coli. This inhibition can be relieved by adding lactose or isopropyl-β-D-thiogalactopyranoside (IPTG). lac repressor encoded by lacI
    412..652     +  promoter       U6 promoter: RNA polymerase III promoter for human U6 snRNA
    660..710     -  CDS            mGold (fragment): photostable derivative of mVenus (Lee et al., 2020) mammalian codon-optimized
    767..924     +  CDS            lacZα (fragment): LacZα fragment of β-galactosidase; lacZ fragment
    930..1029    -  misc_feature   bom (fragment): basis of mobility region from pBR322
   1131..1166    -  CDS            rop (fragment): Rop protein, which maintains plasmids at low copy number; rop
   1261..1365    +  promoter       AmpR promoter: bla
   1366..2226    +  CDS            AmpR: β-lactamase; bla; confers resistance to ampicillin, carbenicillin, and related antibiotics
   2397..2985    +  rep_origin     ori: high-copy-number ColE1/pMB1/pBR322/pUC origin of replication
