[The description below was written by a language model from this plasmid's Addgene catalogue record and pLannotate feature annotations shown in this document.]
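Description:
PasCas13b-gRNA-EGFP(W58stop) is a small (about 3 kb) guide RNA expression plasmid built on the pUC19 cloning backbone and classified as a mammalian expression/CRISPR vector. It is maintained in E. coli through the high-copy ColE1/pUC origin of replication and selected with ampicillin via the β-lactamase (AmpR) gene and its own promoter. The remaining annotated bacterial elements (CAP binding site, lac promoter and operator, a lacZα fragment, and short fragments labelled lacI, bom, rop and RSF ori) are pUC19 remnants or partial similarity hits and have no stated role in the construct's function.

The payload is a single RNA polymerase III transcription unit, inserted by Gibson assembly into the former lacZα region. The human U6 promoter drives a guide RNA for PasCas13b, an RNA-targeting Cas13b ortholog. The roughly 50 nt stretch immediately downstream of U6 is annotated as an antisense fragment of a GFP-family fluorescent protein (mGold). This fits a spacer complementary to the EGFP transcript, although the feature table does not annotate the spacer or the Cas13b direct repeat as such. The guide is directed at an EGFP mRNA carrying a premature stop codon at tryptophan 58, and the stated purpose is RNA editing of that site.

The plasmid encodes no Cas13b protein, editing enzyme or reporter, so these would have to be supplied from other constructs. The associated study used RNA editing as a readout to verify functional mRNA delivery by extracellular vesicles. Restoration of EGFP fluorescence by correcting the stop codon would be the expected signal, though the record does not spell this out.
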