Addgene plasmid #180507: PasCas13b-gRNA-EGFP(W58stop)
Purpose: PasCas13b-gRNA targeting EGFP(W58stop) for RNA editing
Depositing lab: Masaharu Somiya. Depositing organization: The University of Osaka. Publication: Verification of extracellular vesicle-mediated functional mRNA delivery by RNA editing. Somiya M, Kuroda S. bioRxiv 2022.01.25.477620 10.1101/2022.01.25.477620.
Backbone
  Vector backbone: pUC19
  Vector type: Mammalian Expression, CRISPR
Growth in bacteria
  Bacterial resistance: Ampicillin, 100 μg/mL
  Growth temperature: 37°C
  Growth strain: DH5alpha
  Copy number: High Copy
Gene/Insert
  Gene/Insert name: PasCas13b-gRNA targeting EGFP(W58stop)
  Promoter: U6
  Cloning method: Gibson Cloning
  Sequencing primers: 5′ hU6-F; 3′ M13-F
Terms and licenses: Academic/Nonprofit Terms; Industry Terms: Not Available to Industry
Depositor comments: Please visit https://www.biorxiv.org/content/10.1101/2022.01.25.477620v1 for bioRxiv preprint.
How to cite: PasCas13b-gRNA-EGFP(W58stop) was a gift from Masaharu Somiya (Addgene plasmid # 180507 ; http://n2t.net/addgene:180507 ; RRID:Addgene_180507)
